Addgene plasmid #231023: pLV-hU6-FOXP2_sgRNA2-hUbC-dCas9-KRAB-T2a-GFP
Purpose: All-in-one lentiviral vector (Gersbach lab design) for CRISPRi targeting FOXP2
Depositing lab: Tomasz Nowakowski. Depositing organization: University of California, San Francisco (UCSF). Publication: Thalamocortical organoids enable in vitro modeling of 22q11.2 microdeletion associated with neuropsychiatric disorders. Shin D, Kim CN, Ross J, Hennick KM, Wu SR, Paranjape N, Leonard R, Wang JC, Keefe MG, Pavlovic BJ, Donohue KC, Moreau C, Wigdor EM, Larson HH, Allen DE, Cadwell CR, Bhaduri A, Popova G, Bearden CE, Pollen AA, Jacquemont S, Sanders SJ, Haussler D, Wiita AP, Frost NA, Sohal VS, Nowakowski TJ. Cell Stem Cell. 2024 Mar 7;31(3):421-432.e8. doi: 10.1016/j.stem.2024.01.010. Epub 2024 Feb 20. PubMed 38382530.
Backbone
  Vector backbone: Addgene #71237
  Backbone manufacturer: Charles Gersbach
  Backbone size w/o insert (bp): 14962
  Total vector size (bp): 14982
  Vector type: Mammalian Expression, Lentiviral, CRISPR
Growth in bacteria
  Bacterial resistance: Ampicillin, 100 μg/mL
  Growth temperature: 37°C
  Growth strain: NEB Stable
  Copy number: High Copy
Gene/Insert
  Gene/Insert name: FOXP2 sgRNA
  Species: H. sapiens (human)
  Insert size (bp): 20
  Promoter: hU6
  Cloning method: Golden Gate
  Sequencing primers: 5′ GACTATCATATGCTTACCGT
Terms and licenses: Academic/Nonprofit Terms; Industry Terms: Not Available to Industry
How to cite: pLV-hU6-FOXP2_sgRNA2-hUbC-dCas9-KRAB-T2a-GFP was a gift from Tomasz Nowakowski (Addgene plasmid # 231023 ; http://n2t.net/addgene:231023 ; RRID:Addgene_231023)
