[The description below was written by a language model from this plasmid's Addgene catalogue record and pLannotate feature annotations shown in this document.]
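Description:
pLV-hU6-FOXP2_sgRNA2-hUbC-dCas9-KRAB-T2a-GFP is an all-in-one lentiviral CRISPR interference vector of about 15 kb, made by inserting a 20-nt guide against human FOXP2 by Golden Gate cloning into an existing dCas9-KRAB lentiviral backbone. It is propagated in E. coli as a high-copy plasmid with a ColE1/pUC-type origin and ampicillin resistance, and the recorded growth strain is a recombination-deficient one suited to repeat-containing lentiviral plasmids. The backbone also contains an f1 origin and an SV40/EM7-driven bleomycin/Zeocin resistance cassette that lies outside the LTR-flanked region.

The viral genome is transcribed from a CMV enhancer/promoter fused to a truncated HIV-1 5' LTR. It carries the Ψ packaging signal, RRE and cPPT/CTS, with a WPRE, a second truncated LTR and a bGH polyadenylation signal downstream of the payload. Two expression units sit within the genome. A human U6 (Pol III) promoter drives the FOXP2 spacer joined to the S. pyogenes gRNA scaffold and is annotated on the reverse strand. A human ubiquitin C promoter drives a 3xFLAG-tagged Cas9 fused to the ZNF10 KRAB repression domain, followed by EGFP. The automated annotation labels the nuclease simply as Cas9, whereas the name and purpose indicate the catalytically dead form. The T2A linker given in the name is not annotated, but it would allow GFP to be released as a separate protein that marks transduced cells. loxP sites flank both units, so in principle Cre could excise them after integration.

The guide directs dCas9-KRAB to FOXP2 to silence its transcription without cutting DNA. The associated publication concerns human thalamocortical organoid models.
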