Features (pLannotate 1.2.2; 38 found; start..end, strand, type, name):
      1..380     +  enhancer       CMV enhancer: human cytomegalovirus immediate early enhancer
    381..580     +  promoter       CMV promoter: human cytomegalovirus (CMV) immediate early promoter
    598..778     +  LTR            5' LTR (truncated): truncated 5' long terminal repeat (LTR) from HIV-1
    825..950     +  misc_feature   HIV-1 Ψ: packaging signal of human immunodeficiency virus type 1
    934..1297    +  CDS            HIV-1 gag (fragment): gag protein from human immunodeficiency virus 1; gag
   1443..1676    +  misc_feature   RRE: The Rev response element (RRE) of HIV-1 allows for Rev-dependent mRNA export from the nucleus to the cytoplasm.
   2053..2153    +  CDS            Rev (fragment): human immunodeficiency virus 1 (HIV-1) Rev protein; rev; enhances nuclear export of unspliced and incompletely spliced viral mRNAs
   2203..2320    +  misc_feature   cPPT/CTS: central polypurine tract and central termination sequence of HIV-1
   2364..2397    +  protein_bind   loxP: Cre-mediated recombination occurs in the 8-bp core sequence (GCATACAT). Cre recombinase
   2408..2483    -  misc_RNA       gRNA scaffold: guide RNA scaffold for the Streptococcus pyogenes CRISPR/Cas9 system
   2513..2753    -  promoter       U6 promoter: RNA polymerase III promoter for human U6 snRNA
   2786..3997    +  promoter       UbC promoter: human ubiquitin C promoter
   4008..4026    -  misc_feature   MCS (fragment): pUC18/19 multiple cloning site
   4035..4100    +  CDS            3xFLAG: three tandem FLAG® epitope tags, followed by an enterokinase cleavage site
   4137..8240    +  CDS            Cas9: Cas9 (Csn1) endonuclease from the Streptococcus pyogenes Type II CRISPR/Cas system generates RNA-guided double strand breaks in DNA
   8307..8501    +  CDS            KRAB: Krüppel-associated box (KRAB) transcriptional repression domain from the human zinc finger protein ZNF10 (Margolin et al., 1994)
   8655..9368    +  CDS            EGFP: EGFP is a basic (constitutively fluorescent) green fluorescent protein published in 1996, derived from Aequorea victoria. It is reported to be a rapidly-maturing weak dimer with moderate acid sensitivity.
   9384..9417    +  protein_bind   loxP: Cre-mediated recombination occurs in the 8-bp core sequence (GCATACAT). Cre recombinase
   9418..9442    +  misc_feature   MCS (fragment): pBluescript multiple cloning site
   9442..10030   +  misc_feature   WPRE: woodchuck hepatitis virus posttranscriptional regulatory element
   9967..10548   +  CDS            nef (fragment): NEF_HV1H2 - Experimental evidence at protein level: Swiss-Prot protein existence level 1. Extracellular Nef protein targets CD4(+) T-lymphocytes for apoptosis by interacting with CXCR4 surface receptors. From Human immunodeficiency virus type 1 group M subtype B (isolate HXB2) (HIV-1).
  10555..10735   +  LTR            5' LTR (truncated): truncated 5' long terminal repeat (LTR) from HIV-1
  10767..10991   +  polyA_signal   bGH poly(A) signal: bovine growth hormone polyadenylation signal
  10995..11016   +  promoter       SV40 promoter (fragment): SV40 enhancer and early promoter
  11037..11465   +  rep_origin     f1 ori (sequence partly withheld): f1 bacteriophage origin of replication; arrow indicates direction of (+) strand synthesis
  11479..11808   +  promoter       SV40 promoter: SV40 enhancer and early promoter
  11856..11903   +  promoter       EM7 promoter: synthetic bacterial promoter&nbsp
  11922..12296   +  CDS            BleoR: antibiotic-binding protein; Sh ble from Streptoalloteichus hindustanus; confers resistance to bleomycin, phleomycin, and Zeocin™
  12306..12431   +  CDS            ble (fragment): BLE_KLEPN - Experimental evidence at protein level: Swiss-Prot protein existence level 1. Binding protein with a strong affinity to the bleomycin family of antibiotics. Binds to CL990; an antimitotic-antibiotic compound. From Klebsiella pneumoniae.
  12426..12547   +  polyA_signal   SV40 poly(A) signal: SV40 polyadenylation signal
  12618..12640   -  protein_bind   lac operator (fragment): The lac repressor binds to the lac operator to inhibit transcription in E. coli. This inhibition can be relieved by adding lactose or isopropyl-β-D-thiogalactopyranoside (IPTG). lac repressor encoded by lacI
  12644..12674   -  promoter       lac promoter: promoter for the E. coli lac operon
  12689..12710   -  protein_bind   CAP binding site: CAP binding activates transcription in the presence of cAMP. E. coli catabolite activator protein
  12723..12815   -  CDS            lacI (fragment): lac repressor; lacI; The lac repressor binds to the lac operator to inhibit transcription in E. coli. This inhibition can be relieved by adding lactose or isopropyl-β-D-thiogalactopyranoside (IPTG).
  12998..13586   -  rep_origin     ori: high-copy-number ColE1/pMB1/pBR322/pUC origin of replication
  13757..14617   -  CDS            AmpR: β-lactamase; bla; confers resistance to ampicillin, carbenicillin, and related antibiotics
  14618..14722   -  promoter       AmpR promoter: bla
  14781..14833   -  misc_feature   bom (fragment): basis of mobility region from pBR322
>Addgene plasmid #231023 | pLV-hU6-FOXP2_sgRNA2-hUbC-dCas9-KRAB-T2a-GFP | addgene full sequence | sequence record 461398 | Addgene NGS Result
GACATTGATTATTGACTAGTTATTAATAGTAATCAATTACGGGGTCATTAGTTCATAGCCCATATATGGA
GTTCCGCGTTACATAACTTACGGTAAATGGCCCGCCTGGCTGACCGCCCAACGACCCCCGCCCATTGACG
TCAATAATGACGTATGTTCCCATAGTAACGCCAATAGGGACTTTCCATTGACGTCAATGGGTGGAGTATT
TACGGTAAACTGCCCACTTGGCAGTACATCAAGTGTATCATATGCCAAGTACGCCCCCTATTGACGTCAA
TGACGGTAAATGGCCCGCCTGGCATTATGCCCAGTACATGACCTTATGGGACTTTCCTACTTGGCAGTAC
ATCTACGTATTAGTCATCGCTATTACCATGGTGATGCGGTTTTGGCAGTACATCAATGGGCGTGGATAGC
GGTTTGACTCACGGGGATTTCCAAGTCTCCACCCCATTGACGTCAATGGGAGTTTGTTTTGGCACCAAAA
TCAACGGGACTTTCCAAAATGTCGTAACAACTCCGCCCCATTGACGCAAATGGGCGGTAGGCGTGTACGG
TGGGAGGTCTATATAAGCAGCGCGTTTTGCCTGTACTGGGTCTCTCTGGTTAGACCAGATCTGAGCCTGG
GAGCTCTCTGGCTAACTAGGGAACCCACTGCTTAAGCCTCAATAAAGCTTGCCTTGAGTGCTTCAAGTAG
TGTGTGCCCGTCTGTTGTGTGACTCTGGTAACTAGAGATCCCTCAGACCCTTTTAGTCAGTGTGGAAAAT
CTCTAGCAGTGGCGCCCGAACAGGGACTTGAAAGCGAAAGGGAAACCAGAGGAGCTCTCTCGACGCAGGA
CTCGGCTTGCTGAAGCGCGCACGGCAAGAGGCGAGGGGCGGCGACTGGTGAGTACGCCAAAAATTTTGAC
TAGCGGAGGCTAGAAGGAGAGAGATGGGTGCGAGAGCGTCAGTATTAAGCGGGGGAGAATTAGATCGCGA
TGGGAAAAAATTCGGTTAAGGCCAGGGGGAAAGAAAAAATATAAATTAAAACATATAGTATGGGCAAGCA
GGGAGCTAGAACGATTCGCAGTTAATCCTGGCCTGTTAGAAACATCAGAAGGCTGTAGACAAATACTGGG
ACAGCTACAACCATCCCTTCAGACAGGATCAGAAGAACTTAGATCATTATATAATACAGTAGCAACCCTC
TATTGTGTGCATCAAAGGATAGAGATAAAAGACACCAAGGAAGCTTTAGACAAGATAGAGGAAGAGCAAA
ACAAAAGTAAGACCACCGCACAGCAAGCGGCCGCTGATCTTCAGACCTGGAGGAGGAGATATGAGGGACA
ATTGGAGAAGTGAATTATATAAATATAAAGTAGTAAAAATTGAACCATTAGGAGTAGCACCCACCAAGGC
AAAGAGAAGAGTGGTGCAGAGAGAAAAAAGAGCAGTGGGAATAGGAGCTTTGTTCCTTGGGTTCTTGGGA
GCAGCAGGAAGCACTATGGGCGCAGCGTCAATGACGCTGACGGTACAGGCCAGACAATTATTGTCTGGTA
TAGTGCAGCAGCAGAACAATTTGCTGAGGGCTATTGAGGCGCAACAGCATCTGTTGCAACTCACAGTCTG
GGGCATCAAGCAGCTCCAGGCAAGAATCCTGGCTGTGGAAAGATACCTAAAGGATCAACAGCTCCTGGGG
ATTTGGGGTTGCTCTGGAAAACTCATTTGCACCACTGCTGTGCCTTGGAATGCTAGTTGGAGTAATAAAT
CTCTGGAACAGATTTGGAATCACACGACCTGGATGGAGTGGGACAGAGAAATTAACAATTACACAAGCTT
AATACACTCCTTAATTGAAGAATCGCAAAACCAGCAAGAAAAGAATGAACAAGAATTATTGGAATTAGAT
AAATGGGCAAGTTTGTGGAATTGGTTTAACATAACAAATTGGCTGTGGTATATAAAATTATTCATAATGA
TAGTAGGAGGCTTGGTAGGTTTAAGAATAGTTTTTGCTGTACTTTCTATAGTGAATAGAGTTAGGCAGGG
ATATTCACCATTATCGTTTCAGACCCACCTCCCAACCCCGAGGGGACCCGACAGGCCCGAAGGAATAGAA
GAAGAAGGTGGAGAGAGAGACAGAGACAGATCCATTCGATTAGTGAACGGATCGGCACTGCGTGCGCCAA
TTCTGCAGACAAATGGCAGTATTCATCCACAATTTTAAAAGAAAAGGGGGGATTGGGGGGTACAGTGCAG
GGGAAAGAATAGTAGACATAATAGCAACAGACATACAAACTAAAGAATTACAAAAACAAATTACAAAAAT
TCAAAATTTTCGGGTTTATTACAGGGACAGCAGAGATCCAGTTTGGTTAATTAATAACTTCGTATAGCAT
ACATTATACGAAGTTATTAAAAAAAAAGCACCGACTCGGTGCCACTTTTTCAAGTTGATAACGGACTAGC
CTTATTTTAACTTGCTATTTCTAGCTCTAAAACCGATCACGTCCCAGACTGACCGGTGTTTCGTCCTTTC
CACAAGATATATAAAGCCAAGAAATCGAAATACTTTCAAGTTACGGTAAGCATATGATAGTCCATTTTAA
AACATAATTTTAAAACTGCAAACTACCCAAGAAATTATTACTTTCTACGTCACGTATTTTGTACTAATAT
CTTTGTGTTTACAGTCAAATTAATTCCAATTATCTCTCTAACAGCCTTGTATCGTATATGCAAATATGAA
GGAATCATGGGAAATAGGCCCTCTTAATTAATTAACCCGTGTCGGCTCCAGATCTGGCCTCCGCGCCGGG
TTTTGGCGCCTCCCGCGGGCGCCCCCCTCCTCACGGCGAGCGCTGCCACGTCAGACGAAGGGCGCAGCGA
GCGTCCTGATCCTTCCGCCCGGACGCTCAGGACAGCGGCCCGCTGCTCATAAGACTCGGCCTTAGAACCC
CAGTATCAGCAGAAGGACATTTTAGGACGGGACTTGGGTGACTCTAGGGCACTGGTTTTCTTTCCAGAGA
GCGGAACAGGCGAGGAAAAGTAGTCCCTTCTCGGCGATTCTGCGGAGGGATCTCCGTGGGGCGGTGAACG
CCGATGATTATATAAGGACGCGCCGGGTGTGGCACAGCTAGTTCCGTCGCAGCCGGGATTTGGGTCGCGG
TTCTTGTTTGTGGATCGCTGTGATCGTCACTTGGTGAGTAGCGGGCTGCTGGGCTGGCCGGGGCTTTCGT
GGCCGCCGGGCCGCTCGGTGGGACGGAAGCGTGTGGAGAGACCGCCAAGGGCTGTAGTCTGGGTCCGCGA
GCAAGGTTGCCCTGAACTGGGGGTTGGGGGGAGCGCAGCAAAATGGCGGCTGTTCCCGAGTCTTGAATGG
AAGACGCTTGTGAGGCGGGCTGTGAGGTCGTTGAAACAAGGTGGGGGGCATGGTGGGCGGCAAGAACCCA
AGGTCTTGAGGCCTTCGCTAATGCGGGAAAGCTCTTATTCGGGTGAGATGGGCTGGGGCACCATCTGGGG
ACCCTGACGTGAAGTTTGTCACTGACTGGAGAACTCGGTTTGTCGTCTGTTGCGGGGGCGGCAGTTATGG
CGGTGCCGTTGGGCAGTGCACCCGTACCTTTGGGAGCGCGCGCCCTCGTCGTGTCGTGACGTCACCCGTT
CTGTTGGCTTATAATGCAGGGTGGGGCCACCTGCCGGTAGGTGTGCGGTAGGCTTTTCTCCGTCGCAGGA
CGCAGGGTTCGGGCCTAGGGTAGGCTCTCCTGAATCGACAGGCGCCGGACCTCTGGTGAGGGGAGGGATA
AGTGAGGCGTCAGTTTCTTTGGTCGGTTTTATGTACCTATCTTCTTAAGTAGCTGAAGCTCCGGTTTTGA
ACTATGCGCTCGGGGTTGGCGAGTGTGTTTTGTGAAGTTTTTTAGGCACCTTTTGAAATGTAATCATTTG
GGTCAATATGTAATTTTCAGTGTTAGACTAGTAAATTGTCCGCTAAATTCTGGCCGTTTTTGGCTTTTTT
GTTAGACGAAGCTTGGGCTGCAGGTCGACTCTAGAGCCACCATGGACTACAAAGACCATGACGGTGATTA
TAAAGATCATGACATCGATTACAAGGATGACGATGACAAGATGGCCCCCAAGAAGAAGAGGAAGGTGGGC
CGCGGAATGGACAAGAAGTACTCCATTGGGCTCGCCATCGGCACAAACAGCGTCGGCTGGGCCGTCATTA
CGGACGAGTACAAGGTGCCGAGCAAAAAATTCAAAGTTCTGGGCAATACCGATCGCCACAGCATAAAGAA
GAACCTCATTGGCGCCCTCCTGTTCGACTCCGGGGAAACCGCCGAAGCCACGCGGCTCAAAAGAACAGCA
CGGCGCAGATATACCCGCAGAAAGAATCGGATCTGCTACCTGCAGGAGATCTTTAGTAATGAGATGGCTA
AGGTGGATGACTCTTTCTTCCATAGGCTGGAGGAGTCCTTTTTGGTGGAGGAGGATAAAAAGCACGAGCG
CCACCCAATCTTTGGCAATATCGTGGACGAGGTGGCGTACCATGAAAAGTACCCAACCATATATCATCTG
AGGAAGAAGCTTGTAGACAGTACTGATAAGGCTGACTTGCGGTTGATCTATCTCGCGCTGGCGCATATGA
TCAAATTTCGGGGACACTTCCTCATCGAGGGGGACCTGAACCCAGACAACAGCGATGTCGACAAACTCTT
TATCCAACTGGTTCAGACTTACAATCAGCTTTTCGAAGAGAACCCGATCAACGCATCCGGAGTTGACGCC
AAAGCAATCCTGAGCGCTAGGCTGTCCAAATCCCGGCGGCTCGAAAACCTCATCGCACAGCTCCCTGGGG
AGAAGAAGAACGGCCTGTTTGGTAATCTTATCGCCCTGTCACTCGGGCTGACCCCCAACTTTAAATCTAA
CTTCGACCTGGCCGAAGATGCCAAGCTTCAACTGAGCAAAGACACCTACGATGATGATCTCGACAATCTG
CTGGCCCAGATCGGCGACCAGTACGCAGACCTTTTTTTGGCGGCAAAGAACCTGTCAGACGCCATTCTGC
TGAGTGATATTCTGCGAGTGAACACGGAGATCACCAAAGCTCCGCTGAGCGCTAGTATGATCAAGCGCTA
TGATGAGCACCACCAAGACTTGACTTTGCTGAAGGCCCTTGTCAGACAGCAACTGCCTGAGAAGTACAAG
GAAATTTTCTTCGATCAGTCTAAAAATGGCTACGCCGGATACATTGACGGCGGAGCAAGCCAGGAGGAAT
TTTACAAATTTATTAAGCCCATCTTGGAAAAAATGGACGGCACCGAGGAGCTGCTGGTAAAGCTTAACAG
AGAAGATCTGTTGCGCAAACAGCGCACTTTCGACAATGGAAGCATCCCCCACCAGATTCACCTGGGCGAA
CTGCACGCTATCCTCAGGCGGCAAGAGGATTTCTACCCCTTTTTGAAAGATAACAGGGAAAAGATTGAGA
AAATCCTCACATTTCGGATACCCTACTATGTAGGCCCCCTCGCCCGGGGAAATTCCAGATTCGCGTGGAT
GACTCGCAAATCAGAAGAGACCATCACTCCCTGGAACTTCGAGGAAGTCGTGGATAAGGGGGCCTCTGCC
CAGTCCTTCATCGAAAGGATGACTAACTTTGATAAAAATCTGCCTAACGAAAAGGTGCTTCCTAAACACT
CTCTGCTGTACGAGTACTTCACAGTTTATAACGAGCTCACCAAGGTCAAATACGTCACAGAAGGGATGAG
AAAGCCAGCATTCCTGTCTGGAGAGCAGAAGAAAGCTATCGTGGACCTCCTCTTCAAGACGAACCGGAAA
GTTACCGTGAAACAGCTCAAAGAAGACTATTTCAAAAAGATTGAATGTTTCGACTCTGTTGAAATCAGCG
GAGTGGAGGATCGCTTCAACGCATCCCTGGGAACGTATCACGATCTCCTGAAAATCATTAAAGACAAGGA
CTTCCTGGACAATGAGGAGAACGAGGACATTCTTGAGGACATTGTCCTCACCCTTACGTTGTTTGAAGAT
AGGGAGATGATTGAAGAACGCTTGAAAACTTACGCTCATCTCTTCGACGACAAAGTCATGAAACAGCTCA
AGAGGCGCCGATATACAGGATGGGGGCGGCTGTCAAGAAAACTGATCAATGGGATCCGAGACAAGCAGAG
TGGAAAGACAATCCTGGATTTTCTTAAGTCCGATGGATTTGCCAACCGGAACTTCATGCAGTTGATCCAT
GATGACTCTCTCACCTTTAAGGAGGACATCCAGAAAGCACAAGTTTCTGGCCAGGGGGACAGTCTTCACG
AGCACATCGCTAATCTTGCAGGTAGCCCAGCTATCAAAAAGGGAATACTGCAGACCGTTAAGGTCGTGGA
TGAACTCGTCAAAGTAATGGGAAGGCATAAGCCCGAGAATATCGTTATCGAGATGGCCCGAGAGAACCAA
ACTACCCAGAAGGGACAGAAGAACAGTAGGGAAAGGATGAAGAGGATTGAAGAGGGTATAAAAGAACTGG
GGTCCCAAATCCTTAAGGAACACCCAGTTGAAAACACCCAGCTTCAGAATGAGAAGCTCTACCTGTACTA
CCTGCAGAACGGCAGGGACATGTACGTGGATCAGGAACTGGACATCAATCGGCTCTCCGACTACGACGTG
GATGCCATCGTGCCCCAGTCTTTTCTCAAAGATGATTCTATTGATAATAAAGTGTTGACAAGATCCGATA
AAAATAGAGGGAAGAGTGATAACGTCCCCTCAGAAGAAGTTGTCAAGAAAATGAAAAATTATTGGCGGCA
GCTGCTGAACGCCAAACTGATCACACAACGGAAGTTCGATAATCTGACTAAGGCTGAACGAGGTGGCCTG
TCTGAGTTGGATAAAGCCGGCTTCATCAAAAGGCAGCTTGTTGAGACACGCCAGATCACCAAGCACGTGG
CCCAAATTCTCGATTCACGCATGAACACCAAGTACGATGAAAATGACAAACTGATTCGAGAGGTGAAAGT
TATTACTCTGAAGTCTAAGCTGGTCTCAGATTTCAGAAAGGACTTTCAGTTTTATAAGGTGAGAGAGATC
AACAATTACCACCATGCGCATGATGCCTACCTGAATGCAGTGGTAGGCACTGCACTTATCAAAAAATATC
CCAAGCTTGAATCTGAATTTGTTTACGGAGACTATAAAGTGTACGATGTTAGGAAAATGATCGCAAAGTC
TGAGCAGGAAATAGGCAAGGCCACCGCTAAGTACTTCTTTTACAGCAATATTATGAATTTTTTCAAGACC
GAGATTACACTGGCCAATGGAGAGATTCGGAAGCGACCACTTATCGAAACAAACGGAGAAACAGGAGAAA
TCGTGTGGGACAAGGGTAGGGATTTCGCGACAGTCCGGAAGGTCCTGTCCATGCCGCAGGTGAACATCGT
TAAAAAGACCGAAGTACAGACCGGAGGCTTCTCCAAGGAAAGTATCCTCCCGAAAAGGAACAGCGACAAG
CTGATCGCACGCAAAAAAGATTGGGACCCCAAGAAATACGGCGGATTCGATTCTCCTACAGTCGCTTACA
GTGTACTGGTTGTGGCCAAAGTGGAGAAAGGGAAGTCTAAAAAACTCAAAAGCGTCAAGGAACTGCTGGG
CATCACAATCATGGAGCGATCAAGCTTCGAAAAAAACCCCATCGACTTTCTCGAGGCGAAAGGATATAAA
GAGGTCAAAAAAGACCTCATCATTAAGCTTCCCAAGTACTCTCTCTTTGAGCTTGAAAACGGCCGGAAAC
GAATGCTCGCTAGTGCGGGCGAGCTGCAGAAAGGTAACGAGCTGGCACTGCCCTCTAAATACGTTAATTT
CTTGTATCTGGCCAGCCACTATGAAAAGCTCAAAGGGTCTCCCGAAGATAATGAGCAGAAGCAGCTGTTC
GTGGAACAACACAAACACTACCTTGATGAGATCATCGAGCAAATAAGCGAATTCTCCAAAAGAGTGATCC
TCGCCGACGCTAACCTCGATAAGGTGCTTTCTGCTTACAATAAGCACAGGGATAAGCCCATCAGGGAGCA
GGCAGAAAACATTATCCACTTGTTTACTCTGACCAACTTGGGCGCGCCTGCAGCCTTCAAGTACTTCGAC
ACCACCATAGACAGAAAGCGGTACACCTCTACAAAGGAGGTCCTGGACGCCACACTGATTCATCAGTCAA
TTACGGGGCTCTATGAAACAAGAATCGACCTCTCTCAGCTCGGTGGAGACAGCAGGGCTGACCCCAAGAA
GAAGAGGAAGGTGGCTAGCGATGCTAAGTCACTGACTGCCTGGTCCCGGACACTGGTGACCTTCAAGGAT
GTGTTTGTGGACTTCACCAGGGAGGAGTGGAAGCTGCTGGACACTGCTCAGCAGATCCTGTACAGAAATG
TGATGCTGGAGAACTATAAGAACCTGGTTTCCTTGGGTTATCAGCTTACTAAGCCAGATGTGATCCTCCG
GTTGGAGAAGGGAGAAGAGCCCTGGCTGGTGGAGAGAGAAATTCACCAAGAGACCCATCCTGATTCAGAG
ACTGCATTTGAAATCAAATCATCAGTTCCGAAAAAGAAACGCAAAGTTGCTAGCGAGGGCAGAGGAAGTC
TTCTAACATGCGGTGACGTGGAGGAGAATCCCGGCCCTGGTACCGTGAGCAAGGGCGAGGAGCTGTTCAC
CGGGGTGGTGCCCATCCTGGTCGAGCTGGACGGCGACGTAAACGGCCACAAGTTCAGCGTGTCCGGCGAG
GGCGAGGGCGATGCCACCTACGGCAAGCTGACCCTGAAGTTCATCTGCACCACCGGCAAGCTGCCCGTGC
CCTGGCCCACCCTCGTGACCACCCTGACCTACGGCGTGCAGTGCTTCAGCCGCTACCCCGACCACATGAA
GCAGCACGACTTCTTCAAGTCCGCCATGCCCGAAGGCTACGTCCAGGAGCGCACCATCTTCTTCAAGGAC
GACGGCAACTACAAGACCCGCGCCGAGGTGAAGTTCGAGGGCGACACCCTGGTGAACCGCATCGAGCTGA
AGGGCATCGACTTCAAGGAGGACGGCAACATCCTGGGGCACAAGCTGGAGTACAACTACAACAGCCACAA
CGTCTATATCATGGCCGACAAGCAGAAGAACGGCATCAAGGTGAACTTCAAGATCCGCCACAACATCGAG
GACGGCAGCGTGCAGCTCGCCGACCACTACCAGCAGAACACCCCCATCGGCGACGGCCCCGTGCTGCTGC
CCGACAACCACTACCTGAGCACCCAGTCCGCCCTGAGCAAAGACCCCAACGAGAAGCGCGATCACATGGT
CCTGCTGGAGTTCGTGACCGCCGCCGGGATCACTCTCGGCATGGACGAGCTGTACAAGACCGGTTGATAA
TAGATAACTTCGTATAGCATACATTATACGAAGTTATGAATTCGATATCAAGCTTATCGATAATCAACCT
CTGGATTACAAAATTTGTGAAAGATTGACTGGTATTCTTAACTATGTTGCTCCTTTTACGCTATGTGGAT
ACGCTGCTTTAATGCCTTTGTATCATGCTATTGCTTCCCGTATGGCTTTCATTTTCTCCTCCTTGTATAA
ATCCTGGTTGCTGTCTCTTTATGAGGAGTTGTGGCCCGTTGTCAGGCAACGTGGCGTGGTGTGCACTGTG
TTTGCTGACGCAACCCCCACTGGTTGGGGCATTGCCACCACCTGTCAGCTCCTTTCCGGGACTTTCGCTT
TCCCCCTCCCTATTGCCACGGCGGAACTCATCGCCGCCTGCCTTGCCCGCTGCTGGACAGGGGCTCGGCT
GTTGGGCACTGACAATTCCGTGGTGTTGTCGGGGAAATCATCGTCCTTTCCTTGGCTGCTCGCCTGTGTT
GCCACCTGGATTCTGCGCGGGACGTCCTTCTGCTACGTCCCTTCGGCCCTCAATCCAGCGGACCTTCCTT
CCCGCGGCCTGCTGCCGGCTCTGCGGCCTCTTCCGCGTCTTCGCCTTCGCCCTCAGACGAGTCGGATCTC
CCTTTGGGCCGCCTCCCCGCATCGATACCGTCGACCTCGAGACCTAGAAAAACATGGAGCAATCACAAGT
AGCAATACAGCAGCTACCAATGCTGATTGTGCCTGGCTAGAAGCACAAGAGGAGGAGGAGGTGGGTTTTC
CAGTCACACCTCAGGTACCTTTAAGACCAATGACTTACAAGGCAGCTGTAGATCTTAGCCACTTTTTAAA
AGAAAAGGGGGGACTGGAAGGGCTAATTCACTCCCAACGAAGACAAGATATCCTTGATCTGTGGATCTAC
CACACACAAGGCTACTTCCCTGATTGGCAGAACTACACACCAGGGCCAGGGATCAGATATCCACTGACCT
TTGGATGGTGCTACAAGCTAGTACCAGTTGAGCAAGAGAAGGTAGAAGAAGCCAATGAAGGAGAGAACAC
CCGCTTGTTACACCCTGTGAGCCTGCATGGGATGGATGACCCGGAGAGAGAAGTATTAGAGTGGAGGTTT
GACAGCCGCCTAGCATTTCATCACATGGCCCGAGAGCTGCATCCGGACTGTACTGGGTCTCTCTGGTTAG
ACCAGATCTGAGCCTGGGAGCTCTCTGGCTAACTAGGGAACCCACTGCTTAAGCCTCAATAAAGCTTGCC
TTGAGTGCTTCAAGTAGTGTGTGCCCGTCTGTTGTGTGACTCTGGTAACTAGAGATCCCTCAGACCCTTT
TAGTCAGTGTGGAAAATCTCTAGCAGGGCCCGTTTAAACCCGCTGATCAGCCTCGACTGTGCCTTCTAGT
TGCCAGCCATCTGTTGTTTGCCCCTCCCCCGTGCCTTCCTTGACCCTGGAAGGTGCCACTCCCACTGTCC
TTTCCTAATAAAATGAGGAAATTGCATCGCATTGTCTGAGTAGGTGTCATTCTATTCTGGGGGGTGGGGT
GGGGCAGGACAGCAAGGGGGAGGATTGGGAAGACAATAGCAGGCATGCTGGGGATGCGGTGGGCTCTATG
GCTTCTGAGGCGGAAAGAACCAGCTGGGGCTCTAGGGGGTATCCCC
[124 nt withheld, positions 11037-11160]
C
[91 nt withheld, positions 11162-11252]
A
[49 nt withheld, positions 11254-11302]
CCTTTGACGTTGGAGTCCACGTTCTTT
[37 nt withheld, positions 11330-11366]
ACCCTATCTCGGTCTATTCTTTTGATTTATAAGGGATTTTGCCGATTTCGGCCTATTGGTTAAAAAATGA
GCTGATTTAACAAAAATTTAACGCGAATTAATTCTGTGGAATGTGTGTCAGTTAGGGTGTGGAAAGTCCC
CAGGCTCCCCAGCAGGCAGAAGTATGCAAAGCATGCATCTCAATTAGTCAGCAACCAGGTGTGGAAAGTC
CCCAGGCTCCCCAGCAGGCAGAAGTATGCAAAGCATGCATCTCAATTAGTCAGCAACCATAGTCCCGCCC
CTAACTCCGCCCATCCCGCCCCTAACTCCGCCCAGTTCCGCCCATTCTCCGCCCCATGGCTGACTAATTT
TTTTTATTTATGCAGAGGCCGAGGCCGCCTCTGCCTCTGAGCTATTCCAGAAGTAGTGAGGAGGCTTTTT
TGGAGGCCTAGGCTTTTGCAAAAAGCTCCCGGGAGCTTGTATATCCATTTTCGGATCTGATCAGCACGTG
TTGACAATTAATCATCGGCATAGTATATCGGCATAGTATAATACGACAAGGTGAGGAACTAAACCATGGC
CAAGTTGACCAGTGCCGTTCCGGTGCTCACCGCGCGCGACGTCGCCGGAGCGGTCGAGTTCTGGACCGAC
CGGCTCGGGTTCTCCCGGGACTTCGTGGAGGACGACTTCGCCGGTGTGGTCCGGGACGACGTGACCCTGT
TCATCAGCGCGGTCCAGGACCAGGTGGTGCCGGACAACACCCTGGCCTGGGTGTGGGTGCGCGGCCTGGA
CGAGCTGTACGCCGAGTGGTCGGAGGTCGTGTCCACGAACTTCCGGGACGCCTCCGGGCCGGCCATGACC
GAGATCGGCGAGCAGCCGTGGGGGCGGGAGTTCGCCCTGCGCGACCCGGCCGGCAACTGCGTGCACTTCG
TGGCCGAGGAGCAGGACTGACACGTGCTACGAGATTTCGATTCCACCGCCGCCTTCTATGAAAGGTTGGG
CTTCGGAATCGTTTTCCGGGACGCCGGCTGGATGATCCTCCAGCGCGGGGATCTCATGCTGGAGTTCTTC
GCCCACCCCAACTTGTTTATTGCAGCTTATAATGGTTACAAATAAAGCAATAGCATCACAAATTTCACAA
ATAAAGCATTTTTTTCACTGCATTCTAGTTGTGGTTTGTCCAAACTCATCAATGTATCTTATCATGTCTG
TATACCGTCGACCTCTAGCTAGAGCTTGGCGTAATCATGGTCATAGCTGTTTCCTGTGTGAAATTGTTAT
CCGCTCACAATTCCACACAACATACGAGCCGGAAGCATAAAGTGTAAAGCCTGGGGTGCCTAATGAGTGA
GCTAACTCACATTAATTGCGTTGCGCTCACTGCCCGCTTTCCAGTCGGGAAACCTGTCGTGCCAGCTGCA
TTAATGAATCGGCCAACGCGCGGGGAGAGGCGGTTTGCGTATTGGGCGCTCTTCCGCTTCCTCGCTCACT
GACTCGCTGCGCTCGGTCGTTCGGCTGCGGCGAGCGGTATCAGCTCACTCAAAGGCGGTAATACGGTTAT
CCACAGAATCAGGGGATAACGCAGGAAAGAACATGTGAGCAAAAGGCCAGCAAAAGGCCAGGAACCGTAA
AAAGGCCGCGTTGCTGGCGTTTTTCCATAGGCTCCGCCCCCCTGACGAGCATCACAAAAATCGACGCTCA
AGTCAGAGGTGGCGAAACCCGACAGGACTATAAAGATACCAGGCGTTTCCCCCTGGAAGCTCCCTCGTGC
GCTCTCCTGTTCCGACCCTGCCGCTTACCGGATACCTGTCCGCCTTTCTCCCTTCGGGAAGCGTGGCGCT
TTCTCATAGCTCACGCTGTAGGTATCTCAGTTCGGTGTAGGTCGTTCGCTCCAAGCTGGGCTGTGTGCAC
GAACCCCCCGTTCAGCCCGACCGCTGCGCCTTATCCGGTAACTATCGTCTTGAGTCCAACCCGGTAAGAC
ACGACTTATCGCCACTGGCAGCAGCCACTGGTAACAGGATTAGCAGAGCGAGGTATGTAGGCGGTGCTAC
AGAGTTCTTGAAGTGGTGGCCTAACTACGGCTACACTAGAAGAACAGTATTTGGTATCTGCGCTCTGCTG
AAGCCAGTTACCTTCGGAAAAAGAGTTGGTAGCTCTTGATCCGGCAAACAAACCACCGCTGGTAGCGGTG
GTTTTTTTGTTTGCAAGCAGCAGATTACGCGCAGAAAAAAAGGATCTCAAGAAGATCCTTTGATCTTTTC
TACGGGGTCTGACGCTCAGTGGAACGAAAACTCACGTTAAGGGATTTTGGTCATGAGATTATCAAAAAGG
ATCTTCACCTAGATCCTTTTAAATTAAAAATGAAGTTTTAAATCAATCTAAAGTATATATGAGTAAACTT
GGTCTGACAGTTACCAATGCTTAATCAGTGAGGCACCTATCTCAGCGATCTGTCTATTTCGTTCATCCAT
AGTTGCCTGACTCCCCGTCGTGTAGATAACTACGATACGGGAGGGCTTACCATCTGGCCCCAGTGCTGCA
ATGATACCGCGAGACCCACGCTCACCGGCTCCAGATTTATCAGCAATAAACCAGCCAGCCGGAAGGGCCG
AGCGCAGAAGTGGTCCTGCAACTTTATCCGCCTCCATCCAGTCTATTAATTGTTGCCGGGAAGCTAGAGT
AAGTAGTTCGCCAGTTAATAGTTTGCGCAACGTTGTTGCCATTGCTACAGGCATCGTGGTGTCACGCTCG
TCGTTTGGTATGGCTTCATTCAGCTCCGGTTCCCAACGATCAAGGCGAGTTACATGATCCCCCATGTTGT
GCAAAAAAGCGGTTAGCTCCTTCGGTCCTCCGATCGTTGTCAGAAGTAAGTTGGCCGCAGTGTTATCACT
CATGGTTATGGCAGCACTGCATAATTCTCTTACTGTCATGCCATCCGTAAGATGCTTTTCTGTGACTGGT
GAGTACTCAACCAAGTCATTCTGAGAATAGTGTATGCGGCGACCGAGTTGCTCTTGCCCGGCGTCAATAC
GGGATAATACCGCGCCACATAGCAGAACTTTAAAAGTGCTCATCATTGGAAAACGTTCTTCGGGGCGAAA
ACTCTCAAGGATCTTACCGCTGTTGAGATCCAGTTCGATGTAACCCACTCGTGCACCCAACTGATCTTCA
GCATCTTTTACTTTCACCAGCGTTTCTGGGTGAGCAAAAACAGGAAGGCAAAATGCCGCAAAAAAGGGAA
TAAGGGCGACACGGAAATGTTGAATACTCATACTCTTCCTTTTTCAATATTATTGAAGCATTTATCAGGG
TTATTGTCTCATGAGCGGATACATATTTGAATGTATTTAGAAAAATAAACAAATAGGGGTTCCGCGCACA
TTTCCCCGAAAAGTGCCACCTGACGTCGACGGATCGGGAGATCTCCCGATCCCCTATGGTGCACTCTCAG
TACAATCTGCTCTGATGCCGCATAGTTAAGCCAGTATCTGCTCCCTGCTTGTGTGTTGGAGGTCGCTGAG
TAGTGCGCGAGCAAAATTTAAGCTACAACAAGGCAAGGCTTGACCGACAATTGCATGAAGAATCTGCTTA
GGGTTAGGCGTTTTGCGCTGCTTCGCGATGTACGGGCCAGATATACGCGTT
